>Addgene plasmid #15145 | pSLIRES-11 (CC#13) | depositor full sequence | sequence record 8224 | Author sequence
GTGGCACTTTTCGGGGAAATGTGCGCGGAACCCCTATTTGTTTATTTTTCTAAATACATTCAAATATGTA
TCCGCTCATGAGACAATAACCCTGATAAATGCTTCAATAATATTGAAAAAGGAAGAGTATGAGTATTCAA
CATTTCCGTGTCGCCCTTATTCCCTTTTTTGCGGCATTTTGCCTTCCTGTTTTTGCTCACCCAGAAACGC
TGGTGAAAGTAAAAGATGCTGAAGATCAGTTGGGTGCACGAGTGGGTTACATCGAACTGGATCTCAACAG
CGGTAAGATCCTTGAGAGTTTTCGCCCCGAAGAACGTTTTCCAATGATGAGCACTTTTAAAGTTCTGCTA
TGTGGCGCGGTATTATCCCGTATTGACGCCGGGCAAGAGCAACTCGGTCGCCGCATACACTATTCTCAGA
ATGACTTGGTTGAGTACTCACCAGTCACAGAAAAGCATCTTACGGATGGCATGACAGTAAGAGAATTATG
CAGTGCTGCCATAACCATGAGTGATAACACTGCGGCCAACTTACTTCTGACAACGATCGGAGGACCGAAG
GAGCTAACCGCTTTTTTGCACAACATGGGGGATCATGTAACTCGCCTTGATCGTTGGGAACCGGAGCTGA
ATGAAGCCATACCAAACGACGAGCGTGACACCACGATGCCTGTAGCAATGGCAACAACGTTGCGCAAACT
ATTAACTGGCGAACTACTTACTCTAGCTTCCCGGCAACAATTAATAGACTGGATGGAGGCGGATAAAGTT
GCAGGACCACTTCTGCGCTCGGCCCTTCCGGCTGGCTGGTTTATTGCTGATAAATCTGGAGCCGGTGAGC
GTGGGTCTCGCGGTATCATTGCAGCACTGGGGCCAGATGGTAAGCCCTCCCGTATCGTAGTTATCTACAC
GACGGGGAGTCAGGCAACTATGGATGAACGAAATAGACAGATCGCTGAGATAGGTGCCTCACTGATTAAG
CATTGGTAACTGTCAGACCAAGTTTACTCATATATACTTTAGATTGATTTAAAACTTCATTTTTAATTTA
AAAGGATCTAGGTGAAGATCCTTTTTGATAATCTCATGACCAAAATCCCTTAACGTGAGTTTTCGTTCCA
CTGAGCGTCAGACCCCGTAGAAAAGATCAAAGGATCTTCTTGAGATCCTTTTTTTCTGCGCGTAATCTGC
TGCTTGCAAACAAAAAAACCACCGCTACCAGCGGTGGTTTGTTTGCCGGATCAAGAGCTACCAACTCTTT
TTCCGAAGGTAACTGGCTTCAGCAGAGCGCAGATACCAAATACTGTCCTTCTAGTGTAGCCGTAGTTAGG
CCACCACTTCAAGAACTCTGTAGCACCGCCTACATACCTCGCTCTGCTAATCCTGTTACCAGTGGCTGCT
GCCAGTGGCGATAAGTCGTGTCTTACCGGGTTGGACTCAAGACGATAGTTACCGGATAAGGCGCAGCGGT
CGGGCTGAACGGGGGGTTCGTGCACACAGCCCAGCTTGGAGCGAACGACCTACACCGAACTGAGATACCT
ACAGCGTGAGCTATGAGAAAGCGCCACGCTTCCCGAAGGGAGAAAGGCGGACAGGTATCCGGTAAGCGGC
AGGGTCGGAACAGGAGAGCGCACGAGGGAGCTTCCAGGGGGAAACGCCTGGTATCTTTATAGTCCTGTCG
GGTTTCGCCACCTCTGACTTGAGCGTCGATTTTTGTGATGCTCGTCAGGGGGGCGGAGCCTATGGAAAAA
CGCCAGCAACGCGGCCTTTTTACGGTTCCTGGCCTTTTGCTGGCCTTTTGCTCACATGTTCTTTCCTGCG
TTATCCCCTGATTCTGTGGATAACCGTATTACCGCCTTTGAGTGAGCTGATACCGCTCGCCGCAGCCGAA
CGACCGAGCGCAGCGAGTCAGTGAGCGAGGAAGCGGAAGAGCGCCCAATACGCAAACCGCCTCTCCCCGC
GCGTTGGCCGATTCATTAATGCAGCTGGCACGACAGGTTTCCCGACTGGAAAGCGGGCAGTGAGCGCAAC
GCAATTAATGTGAGTTAGCTCACTCATTAGGCACCCCAGGCTTTACACTTTATGCTTCCGGCTCGTATGT
TGTGTGGAATTGTGAGCGGATAACAATTTCACACAGGAAACAGCTATGACCATGATTACGCCAAGCTCGA
AATTAACCCTCACTAAAGGGAACAAAAGCTGGAGCTCATCGATTCTAGACTCCCTCCCCCCCCCCTAACG
TTACTGGCCGAAGCCGCTTGGAATAAGGCCGGTGTGCGTTTGTCTATATGTTATTTTCCACCATATTGCC
GTCTTTTGGCAATGTGAGGGCCCGGAAACCTGGCCCTGTCTTCTTGACGAGCATTCCTAGGGGTCTTTCC
CCTCTCGCCAAAGGAATGCAAGGTCTGTTGAATGTCGTGAAGGAAGCAGTTCCTCTGGAAGCTTCTTGAA
GACAAACAACGTCTGTAGCGACCCTTTGCAGGCAGCGGAACCCCCCACCTGGCGACAGGTGCCTCTGCGG
CCAAAAGCCACGTGTATAAGATACACCTGCAAAGGCGGCACAACCCCAGTGCCACGTTGTGAGTTGGATA
GTTGTGGAAAGAGTCAAATGGCTCTCCTCAAGCGTATTCAACAAGGGGCTGAAGGATGCCCAGAAGGTAC
CCCATTGTATGGGATCTGATCTGGGGCCTCGGTGCACATGCTTTACGTGTGTTTAGTCGAGGTTAAAAAA
CGTCTAGGCCCCCCGAACCACGGGGACGTGGTTTTCCTTTGAAAAACACGATGATAATACCATGGCCATG
ATTACGAATTCGAGCTCGCCCGGGGATCCGATATCACTAGTGCGGCCGCTGCAGCCCAAGCTTATCGATA
CCGTCGACCTCGATCGAGGGGGGGCCCGGTACCCAATTCGCCCTATAGTGAGTCGTATTACAATTCACTG
GCCGTCGTTTTACAACGTCGTGACTGGGAAAACCCTGGCGTTACCCAACTTAATCGCCTTGCAGCACATC
CCCCTTTCGCCAGCTGGCGTAATAGCGAAGAGGCCCGCACCGATCGCCCTTCCCAACAGTTGCGCAGCCT
GAATGGCGAATGGG
[124 nt withheld, positions 3095-3218]
C
[91 nt withheld, positions 3220-3310]
A
[49 nt withheld, positions 3312-3360]
CCTTTGACGTTGGAGTCCACGTTCTTT
[37 nt withheld, positions 3388-3424]
ACCCTATCTCGGTCTATTCTTTTGATTTATAAGGGATTTTGCCGATTTCGGCCTATTGGTTAAAAAATGA
GCTGATTTAACAAAAATTTAACGCGAATTTTAACAAAATATTAACGCTTACAATTTAG
Features (pLannotate 1.2.2; 12 found; start..end, strand, type, name):
     24..128     +  promoter       AmpR promoter: bla
    129..989     +  CDS            AmpR: β-lactamase; bla; confers resistance to ampicillin, carbenicillin, and related antibiotics
   1160..1748    +  rep_origin     ori: high-copy-number ColE1/pMB1/pBR322/pUC origin of replication
   1931..2023    +  CDS            lacI (fragment): lac repressor; lacI; The lac repressor binds to the lac operator to inhibit transcription in E. coli. This inhibition can be relieved by adding lactose or isopropyl-β-D-thiogalactopyranoside (IPTG).
   2036..2057    +  protein_bind   CAP binding site: CAP binding activates transcription in the presence of cAMP. E. coli catabolite activator protein
   2072..2102    +  promoter       lac promoter: promoter for the E. coli lac operon
   2110..2126    +  protein_bind   lac operator: The lac repressor binds to the lac operator to inhibit transcription in E. coli. This inhibition can be relieved by adding lactose or isopropyl-β-D-thiogalactopyranoside (IPTG). lac repressor encoded by lacI
   2171..2189    +  promoter       T3 promoter: promoter for bacteriophage T3 RNA polymerase
   2221..2787    +  misc_feature   IRES: internal ribosome entry site (IRES) of the encephalomyocarditis virus (EMCV)
   2912..2930    -  promoter       T7 promoter: promoter for bacteriophage T7 RNA polymerase
   2933..3090    +  CDS            lacZα (fragment): LacZα fragment of β-galactosidase; lacZ fragment
   3095..3523    +  rep_origin     f1 ori (sequence partly withheld): f1 bacteriophage origin of replication; arrow indicates direction of (+) strand synthesis
