[The description below was written by a language model from this plasmid's Addgene catalogue record and pLannotate feature annotations shown in this document.]
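Description:
pSLIRES-11 (CC#13) is a small (3,552 bp) empty adapter, or shuttle, plasmid designed as an intermediate cloning step for building bicistronic inserts destined for pRISAP, an avian replication-incompetent retroviral vector. It is not itself a viral or expression vector. It is maintained in E. coli through a high-copy ColE1/pUC-type origin and selected with ampicillin via the β-lactamase gene and its native promoter. The backbone resembles a standard phagemid cloning vector: an f1 origin for single-stranded DNA production, remnants of the lac region (a lacI fragment, CAP binding site, lac promoter and operator, and a lacZα fragment), and T3 and T7 phage promoters that flank the cloning region in opposite orientations.

The functional element between those phage promoters is the encephalomyocarditis virus (EMCV) internal ribosome entry site. According to the depositor, the eleventh ATG of this IRES was converted to an NcoI site, so a cDNA whose initiator methionine codon has likewise been engineered into an NcoI site can be joined precisely at the position from which the IRES starts translation. The IRES and the inserted cDNA can then be released together as one ClaI fragment and moved into the unique ClaI site of pRISAP. In the resulting retroviral construct, the placental alkaline phosphatase (PLAP) marker and the transgene are encoded on a spliced bicistronic message. The IRES-linked gene can also be translated from the full-length unspliced viral RNA. As deposited, the plasmid carries no insert.
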