Addgene plasmid #15145: pSLIRES-11 (CC#13)
Purpose: (Empty Backbone)
Depositing lab: Connie Cepko. Depositing organization: Harvard Medical School. Publication: Production and design of more effective avian replication-incompetent retroviral vectors. Chen CM, Smith DM, Peters MA, Samson ME, Zitz J, Tabin CJ, Cepko CL. Dev Biol. 1999 Oct 15. 214(2):370-84. 10.1006/dbio.1999.9432 PubMed 10525341.
Backbone
  Vector backbone: pSLIRES-11
  Backbone manufacturer: Cepko Lab
  Backbone size (bp): 3552
  Vector type: Adapter vector for cloning into pRISAP
Growth in bacteria
  Bacterial resistance: Ampicillin, 100 μg/mL
  Growth temperature: 37°C
  Growth strain: DH5alpha
  Copy number: Unknown
Gene/Insert
  Gene/Insert name: None
  Tag / fusion protein: IRES (N terminal on backbone)
  Cloning method: Restriction Enzyme
  Sequencing primers: 5′ n/a; 3′ T7
Terms and licenses: Academic/Nonprofit Terms; Industry Terms: Not Available to Industry
Depositor comments: In pSLIRES11, the 11th ATG of the IRES was modified to an NcoI site. The transgene can be introduced into pSLIRES11 by changing its initial methionine codon ATG to an NcoI site. The IRES and the inserted cDNA fragment can be excised as a single fragment using ClaI digestion and can then be cloned into the unique ClaI site of pRISAP. As a result both the PLAP marker and the transgene will be encoded by a spliced bicistronic message. In addition, the gene under the control of the IRES can be translated from the full-length unspliced mRNA.
How to cite: pSLIRES-11 (CC#13) was a gift from Connie Cepko (Addgene plasmid # 15145 ; http://n2t.net/addgene:15145 ; RRID:Addgene_15145)
