>Addgene plasmid #15145 | pSLIRES-11 (CC#13) | addgene partial sequence | sequence record 21637 | IRES-F 5'-TGGCTCTCCTCAAGCGTATT-3'
CCCATTGTATGGGATCTGATCTGGGGCCTCGGTGCACATGCTTTACATGTGTTTAGTCGAGGTTAAAAAA
ACGTCTAGGCCCCCCGAACCACGGGGACGTGGTTTTCCTTTGAAAAACACGATGATAATACCATGGCCAT
GATTACGAATTCGAGCTCGCCCGGGGATCCGATATCACTAGTGCGGCCGCTGCAGCCAAGCTTATCGATA
CCGTCGACCTCGATCGAGGGGGGGCCCGGTACCCAATTCGCCCTATAGTGAGTCGTATTACAATTCACTG
GCCGTCGTTTTACAACGTCGTGACTGGGAAAACCCTGGCGTTACCCAACTTAATCGCCTTGCAGCACATC
CCCCTTTCGCCAGCTGGCGTAATAGCGAAGAGGCCCGCACCGATCGCCCTTCCCAACAGTTGCGCAGCCT
GAATGGCGAATGGG
[124 nt withheld, positions 435-558]
C
[91 nt withheld, positions 560-650]
AGA
[48 nt withheld, positions 654-701]
CCTTTGACGTTGGAGTCCACGTTCTTTTATAGTGGACTCTTGTTCCAACTGGGACACACTCAACCTATCT
CGGTCTA
